>Addgene plasmid #118078 | pMST-710 | addgene full sequence | sequence record 237902 | Addgene NGS Result
TTGCCTTGTCTGCCGTCATTGCAACCCACCCACCAGGACACATGGACAAGAAGTACTCCATTGGGCTCGA
TATCGGCACAAACAGCGTCGGTTGGGCCGTCATTACGGACGAGTACAAGGTGCCGAGCAAAAAATTCAAA
GTTCTGGGCAATACCGATCGCCACAGCATAAAGAAGAACCTCATTGGCGCCCTCCTGTTCGACTCCGGGG
AGACGGCCGAAGCCACGCGGCTCAAAAGAACAGCACGGCGCAGATATACCCGCAGAAAGAATCGGATCTG
CTACCTGCAGGAGATCTTTAGTAATGAGATGGCTAAGGTGGATGACTCTTTCTTCCATAGGCTGGAGGAG
TCCTTTTTGGTGGAGGAGGATAAAAAGCACGAGCGCCACCCAATCTTTGGCAATATCGTGGACGAGGTGG
CGTACCATGAAAAGTACCCAACCATATATCATCTGAGGAAGAAGCTTGTAGACAGTACTGATAAGGCTGA
CTTGCGGTTGATCTATCTCGCGCTGGCGCATATGATCAAATTTCGGGGACACTTCCTCATCGAGGGGGAC
CTGAACCCAGACAACAGCGATGTCGACAAACTCTTTATCCAACTGGTTCAGACTTACAATCAGCTTTTCG
AAGAGAACCCGATCAACGCATCCGGAGTTGACGCCAAAGCAATCCTGAGCGCTAGGCTGTCCAAATCCCG
GCGGCTCGAAAACCTCATCGCACAGCTCCCTGGGGAGAAGAAGAACGGCCTGTTTGGTAATCTTATCGCC
CTGTCACTCGGGCTGACCCCCAACTTTAAATCTAACTTCGACCTGGCCGAAGATGCCAAGCTTCAACTGA
GCAAAGACACCTACGATGATGATCTCGACAATCTGCTGGCCCAGATCGGCGACCAGTACGCAGACCTTTT
TTTGGCGGCAAAGAACCTGTCAGACGCCATTCTGCTGAGTGATATTCTGCGAGTGAACACGGAGATCACC
AAAGCTCCGCTGAGCGCTAGTATGATCAAGCGCTATGATGAGCACCACCAAGACTTGACTTTGCTGAAGG
CCCTTGTCAGACAGCAACTGCCTGAGAAGTACAAGGAAATTTTCTTCGATCAGTCTAAAAATGGCTACGC
CGGATACATTGACGGCGGAGCAAGCCAGGAGGAATTTTACAAATTTATTAAGCCCATCTTGGAAAAAATG
GACGGCACCGAGGAGCTGCTGGTAAAGCTTAACAGAGAAGATCTGTTGCGCAAACAGCGCACTTTCGACA
ATGGAAGCATCCCCCACCAGATTCACCTGGGCGAACTGCACGCTATCCTCAGGCGGCAAGAGGATTTCTA
CCCCTTTTTGAAAGATAACAGGGAAAAGATTGAGAAAATCCTCACATTTCGGATACCCTACTATGTAGGC
CCCCTCGCCCGGGGAAATTCCAGATTCGCGTGGATGACTCGCAAATCAGAAGAGACTATCACTCCCTGGA
ACTTCGAGGAAGTCGTGGATAAGGGGGCCTCTGCCCAGTCCTTCATCGAAAGGATGACTAACTTTGATAA
AAATCTGCCTAACGAAAAGGTGCTTCCTAAACACTCTCTGCTGTACGAGTACTTCACAGTTTATAACGAG
CTCACCAAGGTCAAATACGTCACAGAAGGGATGAGAAAGCCAGCATTCCTGTCTGGAGAGCAGAAGAAAG
CTATCGTGGACCTCCTCTTCAAGACGAACCGGAAAGTTACCGTGAAACAGCTCAAAGAGGACTATTTCAA
AAAGATTGAATGTTTCGACTCTGTTGAAATCAGCGGAGTGGAGGATCGCTTCAACGCATCCCTGGGAACG
TATCACGATCTCCTGAAAATCATTAAAGACAAGGACTTCCTGGACAATGAGGAGAACGAGGACATTCTTG
AGGACATTGTCCTCACCCTTACGTTGTTTGAAGATAGGGAGATGATTGAAGAACGCTTGAAAACTTACGC
TCATCTCTTCGACGACAAAGTCATGAAACAGCTCAAGAGGCGCCGATATACAGGATGGGGGCGGCTGTCA
AGAAAACTGATCAATGGGATCCGAGACAAGCAGAGTGGAAAGACAATCCTGGATTTTCTTAAGTCCGATG
GATTTGCCAACCGGAACTTCATGCAGTTGATCCATGATGACTCTCTCACCTTTAAGGAGGACATCCAGAA
AGCACAAGTTTCTGGCCAGGGGGACAGCCTTCACGAGCACATCGCTAATCTTGCAGGTAGCCCAGCTATC
AAAAAGGGAATACTGCAGACCGTTAAGGTCGTGGATGAACTCGTCAAAGTAATGGGAAGGCATAAGCCCG
AGAATATCGTTATCGAGATGGCCCGAGAGAACCAAACTACCCAGAAGGGACAGAAGAACAGTAGGGAAAG
GATGAAGAGGATTGAAGAGGGTATAAAAGAACTGGGGTCCCAAATCCTTAAGGAACACCCAGTTGAAAAC
ACCCAGCTTCAGAATGAGAAGCTCTACCTGTACTACCTGCAGAACGGCAGGGACATGTACGTGGATCAGG
AACTGGACATCAATCGGCTCTCCGACTACGACGTGGATCATATCGTGCCCCAGTCTTTTCTCAAAGATGA
TTCTATTGATAATAAAGTGTTGACAAGATCCGATAAAAATAGAGGGAAGAGTGATAACGTCCCCTCAGAA
GAAGTTGTCAAGAAAATGAAAAATTATTGGCGGCAGCTGCTGAACGCCAAACTGATCACACAACGGAAGT
TCGATAATCTGACTAAGGCTGAACGAGGTGGCCTGTCTGAGTTGGATAAAGCCGGCTTCATCAAAAGGCA
GCTTGTTGAGACACGCCAGATCACCAAGCACGTGGCCCAAATTCTCGATTCACGCATGAACACCAAGTAC
GATGAAAATGACAAACTGATTCGAGAGGTGAAAGTTATTACTCTGAAGTCTAAGCTCGTCTCAGATTTCA
GAAAGGACTTTCAGTTTTATAAGGTGAGAGAGATCAACAATTACCACCATGCGCATGATGCCTACCTGAA
TGCAGTGGTAGGCACTGCACTTATCAAAAAATATCCCAAGCTTGAATCTGAATTTGTTTACGGAGACTAT
AAAGTGTACGATGTTAGGAAAATGATCGCAAAGTCTGAGCAGGAAATAGGCAAGGCCACCGCTAAGTACT
TCTTTTACAGCAATATTATGAATTTTTTCAAGACCGAGATTACACTGGCCAATGGAGAGATTCGGAAGCG
ACCACTTATCGAAACAAACGGAGAAACAGGAGAAATCGTGTGGGACAAGGGTAGGGATTTCGCGACAGTC
CGGAAGGTCCTGTCCATGCCGCAGGTGAACATCGTTAAAAAGACCGAAGTACAGACCGGAGGCTTCTCCA
AGGAAAGTATCCTCCCGAAAAGGAACAGCGACAAGCTGATCGCACGCAAAAAAGATTGGGACCCCAAGAA
ATACGGCGGATTCGATTCTCCTACAGTCGCTTACAGTGTACTGGTTGTGGCCAAAGTGGAGAAAGGGAAG
TCTAAAAAACTCAAAAGCGTCAAGGAACTGCTGGGCATCACAATCATGGAGCGATCAAGCTTCGAAAAAA
ACCCCATCGACTTTCTCGAGGCGAAAGGATATAAAGAGGTCAAAAAAGACCTCATCATTAAGCTTCCCAA
GTACTCTCTCTTTGAGCTTGAAAACGGCCGGAAACGAATGCTCGCTAGTGCGGGCGAGCTGCAGAAAGGT
AACGAGCTGGCACTGCCCTCTAAATACGTTAATTTCTTGTATCTGGCCAGCCACTATGAAAAGCTCAAAG
GGTCCCCCGAAGATAATGAGCAGAAGCAGCTGTTCGTGGAACAACACAAACACTACCTTGATGAGATCAT
CGAGCAAATAAGCGAATTCTCCAAAAGAGTGATCCTCGCCGACGCTAACCTCGATAAGGTGCTTTCTGCT
TACAATAAGCACAGGGATAAGCCCATCAGGGAGCAGGCAGAAAACATTATCCACTTGTTTACTCTGACCA
ACTTGGGCGCGCCTGCAGCCTTCAAGTACTTCGACACCACCATAGACAGAAAGCGGTACACCTCTACAAA
GGAGGTCCTGGACGCCACACTGATTCATCAGTCAATTACGGGGCTCTATGAAACAAGAATCGACCTCTCT
CAGCTCGGTGGAGACAGCAGGGCTGACCCCAAGAAGAAGAGGAAGGTGTGAGCTTGATCCACTTAACGTT
ACTGAAATCATCAAACAGCTTGACGAATCTGGATATAAGATCGTTGGTGTCGATGTCAGCTCCGGAGTTG
AGACAAATGGTGTTCAGGATCTCGATAAGATACGTTCATTTGTCCAAGCAGCAAAGAGTGCCTTCTAGTG
ATTTAATAGCTCCATGTCAACAAGAATAAAACGCGTTTCGGGTTTACCTCTTCCAGATACAGCTCATCTG
CAATGCATTAATGCATTGGACCTCGCAACCCTAGTACGCCCTTCAGGCTCCGGCGAAGCAGAAGAATAGC
TTAGCAGAGTCTATTTTCATTTTCGGGAGACGAGATCAAGCAGATCAACGGTCGTCAAGAGTCCTACGAG
ACTGAGGAATCCGCTCTTGGCTCCACGCGACTATATATTTGTCTCTAATTGTACTTTGACATGCTCCTCT
TCTTTACTCTGATAGCTTGACTATGAAAATTCCGTCACCAGCCCCTGGGTTCGCAAAGATAATTGCACTG
TTTCTTCCTTGAACTCTCAAGCCTACAGGACACACATTCATCGTAGGTATAAACCTCGAAAATCATTCCT
ACTAAGATGGGTATACAATAGTAACCATGCATGGTTGCCTAGTGAATGCTCCGTAACACCCAATACGCCG
GCCGAAACTTTTTTACAACTCTCCTATGAGTCGTTTACCCAGAATGCACAGGTACACTTGTTTAGAGGTA
ATCCTTCTTTCTAGAAGTCCTCGTGTACTGTGTAAGCGCCCACTCCACATCTCCACTCGCTAATTCATGA
ATAACGGTGAGACTAGCGGCCGGTCCCCTTATCCCAGCTGTTCCACGTTGGCCTGCCCCTCAGTTAGCGC
TCAACTCAATGCCCCTCACTGGCGAGGCGAGGGCAAGGATGGAGGGGCAGCATCGCCTGAGTTGGAGCAA
AGCGGCCGCCATGGGAGCAGCGAACCAACGGAGGGATGCCGTGCTTTGTCGTGGCTGCTGTGGCCAATCC
GGGCCCTTGGTTGGCTCACAGAGCGTTGCTGTGAGTCCATGAGCTATTATTGCTAGGTACAGTATAGAGA
GAGGAGAGAGAGAGAGAGAGAGAGAGGGGAAAAAAGGTGAGGTTGAAGTGAGAAAAAAAAAAAAAAAAAT
CCAACCACTGACGGCTGCCGGCTCTGCCACCCCCCTCCCTCCACCCCAGACCACCTGCACACTCAGCGCG
CAGCATCACCTAATCTTGGCTCGCCTTCCCGCAGCTCAGGTTGTTTTTTTTTTCTCTCTCCCTCGTCGAA
GCCGCCCTTGTTCCCTTATTTATTTCCCTCTCCATCCTTGTCTGCCTTTGGTCCATCTGCCCCTTTGTCT
GCATCTCTTTTGCACGCATCGCCTTATCGTCGTCTCTTTTTTCACTCACGGGAGCTTGACGATGACCTGA
CTCGTGAGCCTCACCTGCTGATTTCTCTCCCCCCCTCCCGACCGGCTTGACTTTTGTTTCTCCTCCAGTA
CCTTATCGCGAAGCCGGAAGAACCTCTTAACCTCTAGATGAAAAAGCCTGAACTCACCGCGACGTCTGTC
GAGAAGTTCCTGATCGAAAAGTTCGACAGCGTCTCCGACCTGATGCAGCTCTCGGAGGGCGAAGAATCTC
GTGCTTTCAGCTTCGATGTAGGAGGGCGTGGATATGTCCTGCGGGTAAATAGCTGCGCCGATGGTTTCTA
CAAAGATCGTTATGTTTATCGGCACTTTGCATCGGCCGCGCTCCCGATTCCGGAAGTGCTTGACATTGGG
GAATTCAGCGAGAGCCTGACCTATTGCATCTCCCGCCGTGCACAGGGTGTCACGTTGCAAGACCTGCCTG
AAACCGAACTGCCCGCTGTTCTGCAGCCGGTCGCGGAGGCCATGGATGCGATCGCTGCGGCCGATCTCAG
CCAGACGAGCGGGTTCGGCCCATTCGGACCGCAAGGAATCGGTCAATACACTACATGGCGTGATTTCATA
TGCGCGATTGCTGATCCCCATGTGTATCACTGGCAAACTGTGATGGACGACACCGTCAGTGCGTCCGTCG
CGCAGGCTCTCGATGAGCTGATGCTTTGGGCCGAGGACTGCCCCGAAGTCCGGCACCTCGTGCACGCGGA
TTTCGGCTCCAACAATGTCCTGACGGACAATGGCCGCATAACAGCGGTCATTGACTGGAGCGAGGCGATG
TTCGGGGATTCCCAATACGAGGTCGCCAACATCTTCTTCTGGAGGCCGTGGTTGGCTTGTATGGAGCAGC
AGACGCGCTACTTCGAGCGGAGGCACCCGGAGCTTGCAGGATCGCCGCGGCTCCGGGCGTATATGCTCCG
CATTGGTCTTGACCAACTCTATCAGAGCTTGGTTGACGGCAATTTCGATGATGCAGCTTGGGCGCAGGGT
CGATGCGACGCAATCGTCCGATCCGGAGCCGGGACTGTCGGGCGTACACAAATCGCCCGCAGAAGCGCGG
CCGTCTGGACCGATGGCTGTGTAGAAGTACTCGCCGATAGTGGAAACCGACGCCCCAGCACTCGTCCGAG
GGCAAAGGAATAGATGCATGGCTTTCGTGACCGGGCTTCAAACAATGATGTGCGATGGTGTGGTTCCCGG
TTGGCGGAGTCTTTGTCTACTTTGGTTGTCTGTCGCAGGTCGGTAGACCGCAAATGAGCAACTGATGGAT
TGTTGCCAGCGATACTATAATTCACATGGATGGTCTTTGTCGATCAGTAGCTAGTGAGAGAGAGAGAACA
TCTATCCACAATGTCGAGTGTCTATTAGACATACTCCGAGAATAAAGTCAACTGTGTCTGTGATCTAAAG
ATCGATTCGGCAGTCGAGTAGCGTATAACAACTCCGAGTACCAGCGAAAGCACGTCGTGACAGGAGCAGG
GCTTTGCCAACTGCGCAACCTTGCTTGAATGAGGATACACGGGGTGCAACATGGCTGTACTGATCCATCG
CAACCAAAATTTCTGTTTATAGATCAAGCTGGTAGATTCCAATTACTCCACCTCTTGCGCTTCTCCATGA
CATGTAAGTGCACGTGGAAACCATACCCAAATTGCCTACAGCTGCGGAGCATGAGCCTATGGCGATCAGT
CTGGTCATGTTAACCAGCCTGTGCTCTGACGTTAATGCAGAATAGCTTATGCTGCAGACGCGTTACGGCG
GAGATGCTGCAGACGCGTTACGCGGAGATGCTGCAGACGCGTTACGTATCGGATCCAGAATTCGTGATAT
CTGAATTCGTCGACAAGCTTATTTTTTGTATACTGTTTTGTGATAGCACGAAGTTTTTCCACGGTATCTT
GTTAAAAATATATATTTGTGGCGGGCTTACCTACATCAAATTAATAAGAGACTAATTATAAACTAAACAC
ACAAGCAAGCTACTTTAGGGTAAAAGTTTATAAATGCTTTTGACGTATAAACGTTGCTTGTATTTATTAT
TACAATTAAAGGTGGATAGAAAACCTAGAGACTAGTTAGAAACTAATCTCAGGTTTGCGTTAAACTAAAT
CAGAGCCCGAGAGGTTAACAGAACCTAGAAGGGGACTAGATATCCGGGTAGGGAAACAAAAAAAAAAAAC
AAGACAGCCACATATTAGGGAGACTAGTTAGAAGCTAGTTCCAGGACTAGGAAAATAAAAGACAATGATA
CCACAGTCTAGTTGACAACTAGATAGATTCTAGATTGAGGCCAAAGTCTCTGAGATCCAGGTTAGTTGCA
ACTAATACTAGTTAGTATCTAGTCTCCTATAACTCTGAAGCTAGAATAACTTACTACTATTATCCTCACC
ACTGTTCAGCTGCGCAAACGGAGTGATTGCAAGGTGTTCAGAGACTAGTTATTGACTAGTCAGTGACTAG
CAATAACTAACAAGGTATTAACCTACCATGTCTGCCATCACCCTGCACTTCCTCGGGCTCAGCAGCCTTT
TCCTCCTCATTTTCATGCTCATTTTCCTTGTTTAAGACTGTGACTAGTCAAAGACTAGTCCAGAACCACA
AAGGAGAAATGTCTTACCACTTTCTTCATTGCTTGTCTCTTTTGCATTATCCATGTCTGCAACTAGTTAG
AGTCTAGTTAGTGACTAGTCCGACGAGGACTTGCTTGTCTCCGGATTGTTGGAGGAACTCTCCAGGGCCT
CAAGATCCACAACAGAGCCTTCTAGATGACTGGTCAATAACTAGTTGGTCTTTGTCTGAGTCTGACTTAC
GAGGTTGCATACTCGCTCCCTTTGCCTCGTCAATCGATGAGAAAAAGCGCCAAAACTCGCAATATGGCTT
TGAACCACACGGTGCTGAGACTAGTTAGAATCTAGTCCCAAACTAGCTTGGATAGCTTACCTTTGCCCTT
TGCGTTGCGACAGGTCTTGCAGGGTATGGTTCCTTTCTCACCAGCTGATTTAGCTGCCTTGCTACCCTCA
CGGCGGATCTGCATAAAGAGTGGCTAGAGGTTATAAATTAGCACTGATCCTAGGTACGGGGCTGAATGTA
ACTTGCCTTTCCTTTCTCATCGCGCGGCAAGACAGGCTTGCTCAAATTCCTACCAGTCACAGGGGTATGC
ACGGCGTACGGACCACTTGAACTAGTCACAGATTAGTTAGCAACTAGTCTGCATTGAATGGCTGTACTTA
CGGGCCCTCGCCATTGTCCTGATCATTTCCAGCTTCACCCTCGTTGCTGCAAAGTAGTTAGTGACTAGTC
AAGGACTAGTTGAAATGGGAGAAGAAACTCACGAATTCTCGACACCCTTAGTATTGTGGTCCTTGGACTT
GGTGCTGCTATATATTAGCTAATACACTAGTTAGACTCACAGAAACTTACGCAGCTCGCTTGCGCTTCTT
GGTAGGAGTCGGGGTTGGGAGAACAGTGCCTTCAAACAAGCCTTCATACCATGCTACTTGACTAGTCAGG
GACTAGTCACCAAGTAATCTAGATAGGACTTGCCTTTGGCCTCCATCAGTTCCTTCATAGTGGGAGGTCC
ATTGTGCAATGTAAACTCCATGCCGTGGGAGTTCTTGTCCTTCAAGTGCTTGACCAATATGTTTCTGTTG
GCAGAGGGAACCTGTCAACTAGTTAATAACTAGTCAGAAACTAGTATAGCAGTAGACTCACTGTACGCTT
GAGGCATCCCTTCACTCGGCAGTAGACTTCATATGGATGGATATCAGGCACGCCATTGTCGTCCTGTGGA
CTAGTCAGTAACTAGGCTTAAAGCTAGTCGGGTCGGCTTACTATCTTGAAATCCGGCAGCGTAAGCTCCC
CGTCCTTAACTGCCTCGAGATAGTGACAGTACTCTGGGGACTTTCGGAGATCGTTATCGCGAATGCTCGG
CATACTAATCGTTGACTAGTCTTGGACTAGTCCCGAGCAAAAAGGATTGGAGGAGGAGGAGGAAGGTGAG
AGTGAGACAAAGAGCGAAATAAGAGCTTCAAAGGCTATCTCTAAGCAGTATGAAGGTTAAGTATCTAGTT
CTTGACTAGATTTAAAAGAGATTTCGACTAGTTATGTACCTGGAGTTTGGATATAGGAATGTGTTGTGGT
AACGAAATGTAAGGGGGAGGAAAGAAAAAGTCGGTCAAGAGGTAACTCTAAGTCGGCCATTCCTTTTTGG
GAGGCGCTAACCATAAACGGCATGGTCGACTTAGAGTTAGCTCAGGGAATTTAGGGAGTTATCTGCGACC
ACCGAGGAACGGCGGAATGCCAAAGAATCCCGATGGAGCTCTAGCTGGCGGTTGACAACCCCACCTTTTG
GCGTTTCTGCGGCGTTGCAGGCGGGACTGGATACTTCGTAGAACCAGAAAGGCAAGGCAGAACGCGCTCA
GCAAGAGTGTTGGAAGTGATAGCATGATGTGCCTTGTTAACTAGGTCAAAATCTGCAGTATGCTTGATGT
TATCCAAAGTGTGAGAGAGGAAGGTCCAAACATACACGATTGGGAGAGGGCCTAGGTATAAGAGTTTTTG
AGTAGAACGCATGTGAGCCCAGCCATCTCGAGGAGATTAAACACGGGCCGGCATTTGATGGCTATGTTAG
TACCCCAATGGAAAGCCTGAGAGTCCAGTGGCGCTGTGAGCAAAAGGCCAGCAAAAGGCCAGGAACCGTA
AAAAGGCCGCGTTGCTGGCGTTTTTCCATAGGCTCCGCCCCCCTGACGAGCATCACAAAAATCGACGCTC
AAGTCAGAGGTGGCGAAACCCGACAGGACTATAAAGATACCAGGCGTTTCCCCCTGGAAGCTCCCTCGTG
CGCTCTCCTGTTCCGACCCTGCCGCTTACCGGATACCTGTCCGCCTTTCTCCCTTCGGGAAGCGTGGCGC
TTTCTCATAGCTCACGCTGTAGGTATCTCAGTTCGGTGTAGGTCGTTCGCTCCAAGCTGGGCTGTGTGCA
CGAACCCCCCGTTCAGCCCGACCGCTGCGCCTTATCCGGTAACTATCGTCTTGAGTCCAACCCGGTAAGA
CACGACTTATCGCCACTGGCAGCAGCCACTGGTAACAGGATTAGCAGAGCGAGGTATGTAGGCGGTGCTA
CAGAGTTCTTGAAGTGGTGGCCTAACTACGGCTACACTAGAAGAACAGTATTTGGTATCTGCGCTCTGCT
GAAGCCAGTTACCTTCGGAAAAAGAGTTGGTAGCTCTTGATCCGGCAAACAAACCACCGCTGGTAGCGGT
GGTTTTTTTGTTTGCAAGCAGCAGATTACGCGCAGAAAAAAAGGATCTCAAGAAGATCCTTTGATCTTTT
CTACGGGGTGGAGCGCAAAAAACCCCGCCCCTGACAGGGCGGGGTTTTTTCGCGATCGGAGGTACAGTGG
CCATGAAATCCAATCATTTCCTTCTGGCCGCCCTCGGGCAAGAGATAGTGCCGCAGAGGACTCTCACAGC
ATCTACATCTGCGACCGCAACAGCCACCAAGCGAGGCGCACATGAGCTTGTCCTCCTCCCATGCCAAAGT
TTGGCCCTCTTCGTTTCTGTGATGCTGAAGGAAGTCAAACTCGTCGATGATAGGACCAGATGGTTTGTCA
AGGGTCAACGCTTTCCATGCCTTCTGGCACCGGTAGTAATGCTCTTCTGCAAGGGAGACTTGACGTTTCG
GATCCGCGGGCCCCGGGACATGCTGGAAGGGATTTTCTGGCTCAATACCACGTCTGTATTTGACCCTTTC
CAGACAGTTAATCCGCTGCAGGAGGGCGAACTGTAGCTCCTCGTTCTCCTTGTAGCGCTTGATCCAGTCT
TTTTGGATGTTGCACTTGCTTGGCCTATGCTTCTCATATAATCTTGCCCTGTCATAGAGACGACGTCTGA
GATTGTAGCGTTCGTCTTTGATCACCCGGAGCCAGATAGGCCTGAGTATATCTGACATTAGATCAAAGGG
TCTGTGGATAGTCTCCTTCAGCATCAGCGACGCATGTGACTCGCATGTCGGAGAGAGCTTGTGGGTGGTC
ATCTTTGATGGCGTCCTCTGCTTTCCCTTGATTTTCGTTGATTGTTTTTCGAAAGTTAAGTCTGGAAGTC
AAGAGAATCCTTCTGCCAGACATTATATTTACGTATACTGACGTAGTAGAAACAGCGTCAGGATGAGGAC
ATGGTGTGTGCTGGACCACGGAATCATAGTTCATCAGTATATTGGGTTGGACAAATAACGCTGAGCATGT
ATATGTCTTTACACACTATAAAAGCCAGCGAACGCCAATAAAATAGGGCATATTGATGTGAAAATATGAC
ACCAGTTAAAAGCAGTGTATTGATTTTATCTCTCTTCACCTCGGACCTATACTACCGTATACAAGACTCA
ACTTACTTCCAGATATAGTAATATACACCCTATGGACGAACCAGCACAATAATTACAGCCAAACAACACC
ACCCAAATGGCATATTCCTAATCAGCACTAAGCACAAATACCACTGTCATCACAGCATAATCAATAAGAA
TCCCAGACAACCGACTCACTCTGACTCACCTTACACAAACCCCCAAGCAAAGCGCAGCCCAGAACCTCAG
CCAACAATCGGGCAACGTACGGGGAAAGATTGGCCGATCCATGATGTCAGCAGCCCTAACCCAAAGCGGA
CTAGCGCATACCGCCCCTCTGACTCCGCCATCCCAGGGCTCGAGAAGCTTCCGTGGCGTCGATATAAATT
CAGCGGGCCTTGAACATCCCTCCTTACGACACACCTCACGCGATCGATTTTGACACTCACACACCGCCAC
CCTCACATCCTCCACCCACACCACACCCCTTAATCAACCCACCATCACCGCTAGAACGTCTATCTCATCA
CCGACTTCTCATCCATCTTCAAACATGCACACGCTGATGAGTCCGTGAGGACGAAACGAGTAAGCTCGTC
CGTGTGAAGATATGATGCGGGTTTTAGAGCTAGAAATAGCAAGTTAAAATAAGGCTAGTCCGTTATCAAC
TTGAAAAAGTGGCACCGAGTCGGTGCTTTTGGCCGGCATGGTCCCAGCCTCCTCGCTGGCGCCGGCTGGG
CAACATGCTTCGGCATGGCGAATGGGACAGCTTTGGACTGCTTGATCCACTTAACGTTACTGAAATCATC
AAACAGCTTGACGAATCTGGATATAAGATCGTTGGTGTCGATGTCAGCTCCGGAGTTGAGACAAATGGTG
TTCAGGATCTCGATAAGATACGTTCATTTGTCCAAGCAGCAAAGAGTGCCTTCTAGTGATTTAATAGCTC
CATGTCAACAAGAATAAAACGCGTTTCGGGTTTACCTCTTCCAGATACAGCTCATCTGCAATGCATTAAT
GCATTGGACCTCGCAACCCTAGTACGCCCTTCAGGCTCCGGCGAAGCAGAAGAATAGCTTAGCAGAGTCT
ATTTTCATTTTCGGGAGACGAGATCAAGCAGATCAACGGTCGTCAAGAGTCCTACGAGACTGAGGAATCC
GCTCTTGGCTCCACGCGACTATATATTTGTCTCTAATTGTACTTTGACATGCTCCTCTTCTTTACTCTGA
TAGCTTGACTATGAAAATTCCGTCACCAGCCCCTGGGTTCGCAAAGATAATTGCACTGTTTCTTCCTTGA
ACTCTCAAGCCTACAGGACACACATTCATCGTAGGTATAAACCTCGAAAATCATTCCTACTAAGATGGGT
ATACAATAGTAACCATGCATGGTTGCCTAGTGAATGCTCCGTAACACCCAATACGCCGGCCGAAACTTTT
TTACAACTCTCCTATGAGTCGTTTACCCAGAATGCACAGGTACACTTGTTTAGAGGTAATCCTTCTTTCT
AGAAGTCCTCGTGTACTGTGTAAGCGCCCACTCCACATCTCCACTCGCTCCGGGGAGAACCGAAGAGGAT
GGGAACCCCGACCATGGCCTGCGGCCGCAGCTATCAGTCCTCTCAGCTGACGCCCCTCACGAACCCTCGC
ACTCTCCCGAAATGCTCTTCGGTGTCCATGGCGCATCATCTCAGCAGCATCCCATGTCAAACCATGGCTT
TGGGCCCACGGACTCTGTGGCCCTGCCGCAACATCACCATCACCATCGACTCCCGCCCCATGCAGCGCTG
CGCGCCCCAGGGCGTCATGGAGTGAATGTGGAATCTCCTCCTTTGCCCTCGGGCCCGCCGAGTGTGGTGG
GCCAGCCTGGAATGCCTGATCCAGCCCCCAGGCCTCGAGGACCAAAACTGAAGTTTACTCCCGAAGAGGA
CGCTCTACTGGTGGAGTTGAAGGAAAACAAGAACTTGACGTGGAAGCAAATTGCAGACTTCTTCCCGGGC
CGAACGAGCGGTACCTTGCAAGTCCGATACTGCACCAAGCTGAAGGCTAAGGATGTAGCTTGGAGTGACG
AAATGGTTCGATTTGCTCCTGATGTATTTCTACGCCTGTCTCACACATGCTAATGAAGGGAATAGGTACA
AAGGCTGCAGCGGGCAATGCACGAGTACGAGAACGATCGGTGGCGCATCATTGCAGGGAAGGTTGGAAAT
GGCTTCACCCCAGCTGCTTGCCGCGAGAAAGCCATGCAGCTCCATGAGTAAAAGCGTTGGGGAATTTTCA
TATTTATATCTACTGTCGCCAGATTCGGCCCTGCTTGGACCCTCTGATCTCCTTACTCTCCATATTGGTT
CAAATGTCGGGTCACCGATAGGGCTGGTGGTGCAGGCTTGTTGTAGGCACGGGAGGATGATCAGCATAAC
TCTGAGTCACTATAGGGACGGGTTGATGTAAGGTATTAAGTGATGTATGATAATTCATTTTAGCCCGGGG
GAACATATGGCGCCGGCATTTGTTCGTTCGCAATGAACCGACACTAGCGTCCGCTCTCGCAGTTTAGCAC
CGGCTGATCCCGGGCTGAACGCGGCCATTGCTCGGCCGGGGCATGTGTTCCTTATCTACGGCAGACCGCA
GATGACCACTGGAGCAGATTATAGACCCTAAGCCCTAAGCCGGACACCCAATCGAGTAGGTCTGCGGACC
AGGTCACTGCGGGCAGCCGGAGAAGCTCCGCAACCAATCAATCCCCGGCGCTGACTAAGGGCAGGCGACC
ACGGGCCGAAGCGGCTTCAAACTCACCTCAACCTCCAAACTCCCTCATCTCCAAACGTCC
Features (pLannotate 1.2.2; 8 found; start..end, strand, type, name):
     42..4145    +  CDS            cas9: CAS9_STRP1 - Also known as csn1 From Streptococcus pyogenes serotype M1.
   4186..4959    +  terminator     trpC terminator: trpC; transcription terminator from the Aspergillus nidulans trpC gene (Punt et al., 1987)
   5708..6730    +  CDS            hph: KHYB_ECOLX - Experimental evidence at protein level: Swiss-Prot protein existence level 1. The aminoglycoside phosphotransferases achieve inactivation of their antibiotic substrates by phosphorylation. Only phosphorylates hygromycin and closely related compounds such as demethyl analogs and destomycin. From Escherichia coli.
   7436..10251   -  rep_origin     AMA1 (fragment): replication origin from Aspergillus nidulans (Aleksenko and Clutterbuck, 1996)
  10313..10901   -  rep_origin     ori: high-copy-number ColE1/pMB1/pBR322/pUC origin of replication
  12494..12517   +  misc_RNA       sTRSV HHRz (fragment): hammerhead ribozyme from the tobacco ringspot virus satellite RNA (Khvorova et al., 2003)
  12551..12626   +  misc_RNA       gRNA scaffold: guide RNA scaffold for the Streptococcus pyogenes CRISPR/Cas9 system
  12714..13487   +  terminator     trpC terminator: trpC; transcription terminator from the Aspergillus nidulans trpC gene (Punt et al., 1987)
