[The description below was written by a language model from this plasmid's Addgene catalogue record and pLannotate feature annotations shown in this document.]
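Description:
pMST-710 is a roughly 14.8 kb all-in-one CRISPR/Cas9 shuttle plasmid for genome editing in the filamentous fungus Aspergillus niger, built on the pMST665 backbone by Gibson assembly. It is propagated in E. coli through a high-copy ColE1/pUC-type origin and carries a fragment of the Aspergillus nidulans AMA1 sequence, which supports autonomous, non-integrating replication in Aspergillus species. A single hph gene (hygromycin B phosphotransferase) is recorded as the selection marker for both the bacterial and the fungal host. The annotation does not identify the promoters driving hph or Cas9.

The payload has two expression units. One is a Streptococcus pyogenes Cas9 coding sequence followed by the A. nidulans trpC terminator. The other is the catalogued 246 bp insert, gRNA1 targeting cexA, the A. niger citrate exporter gene. This guide is placed under the mbfA promoter (named in the record but not annotated in the feature table) and ends at a second trpC terminator. Because this arrangement uses promoter and terminator elements typical of protein-coding genes, the guide is embedded in a longer transcript. A hammerhead ribozyme fragment annotated just upstream of the spacer and S. pyogenes gRNA scaffold is consistent with self-cleavage releasing a defined 5′ end. No 3′ processing element is annotated, so the record does not show how the 3′ end is trimmed.

The associated work concerns engineering the citrate exporter to raise citric acid production in A. niger. The plasmid presumably serves to direct Cas9 cleavage at the cexA locus for disruption or modification of that gene, with the AMA1 element potentially allowing loss of the plasmid once selection is removed.
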