Addgene plasmid #118078: pMST-710
Purpose: pmbfA::gRNA1(cexA)::ttrpC
Depositing lab: Michael Sauer. Publication: Engineering of the citrate exporter protein enables high citric acid production in Aspergillus niger. Steiger MG, Rassinger A, Mattanovich D, Sauer M. Metab Eng. 2019 Mar;52:224-231. doi: 10.1016/j.ymben.2018.12.004. Epub 2018 Dec 13. PubMed 30553933.
Backbone
  Vector backbone: pMST665
  Backbone manufacturer: Sarkari et al. 2017
  Selectable markers: Hygromycin
Growth in bacteria
  Bacterial resistance: Hygromycin, 200 μg/mL
  Growth temperature: 37°C
  Growth strain: DH5alpha
  Copy number: Unknown
Gene/Insert
  Gene/Insert name: gRNA1 (CexA)
  Species: A. niger
  Insert size (bp): 246
  Promoter: pmbfA
  Cloning method: Gibson Cloning
  Sequencing primers: 5′ AGGTCACCCCTAGAGACAGTGA; 3′ TGATGTTGAGGGACTATCATGG
Terms and licenses: Academic/Nonprofit Terms; Industry Terms: Not Available to Industry
How to cite: pMST-710 was a gift from Michael Sauer (Addgene plasmid # 118078 ; http://n2t.net/addgene:118078 ; RRID:Addgene_118078)
